Addgene plasmid #58546: p41Nat 1-F GW
Purpose: (Empty Backbone) CEN vector with clonNat resistance marker for single Gateway insertion
Depositing lab: Leonid Kruglyak. Depositing organization: Princeton University.
Backbone
  Vector backbone: pRS416
  Backbone size (bp): 7030
  Modifications to backbone: Insertion of 1-fragment Gateway cassette and clonNAT resistance gene
  Vector type: Yeast Expression
  Selectable markers: ClonNat
Growth in bacteria
  Bacterial resistance: Chloramphenicol and Ampicillin, 25 & 100 μg/mL
  Growth temperature: 37°C
  Growth strain: ccdB Survival
  Copy number: Low Copy
Gene/Insert
  Cloning method: Restriction Enzyme
Terms and licenses: Academic/Nonprofit Terms; Industry Terms: Not Available to Industry
How to cite: p41Nat 1-F GW was a gift from Leonid Kruglyak (Addgene plasmid # 58546 ; http://n2t.net/addgene:58546 ; RRID:Addgene_58546)
