[The description below was written by a language model from this plasmid's Addgene catalogue record and pLannotate feature annotations shown in this document.]
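Description:
p41Nat 1-F GW is an empty yeast–E. coli shuttle backbone of about 7 kb, derived from pRS416 and built as a Gateway destination vector for inserting a single fragment. In Saccharomyces cerevisiae it is maintained as a centromeric plasmid through a CEN6/ARS element. Selection in yeast relies on a natMX-type cassette, in which the nourseothricin acetyltransferase gene sits between the Ashbya gossypii TEF promoter and terminator and confers clonNAT resistance. This dominant drug marker means the plasmid can be used in strains without auxotrophic mutations. No URA3 marker is annotated in the feature table. In bacteria, the plasmid carries a ColE1/pUC-type origin, the ampicillin resistance gene and an f1 origin. The catalogue lists it as low copy.

The payload region is a standard Gateway cassette bounded by attR1 and attR2. It contains a chloramphenicol acetyltransferase gene and the ccdB toxin gene, along with a ccdA fragment. Because ccdB is lethal to ordinary E. coli, the empty vector has to be propagated in a ccdB-tolerant strain under ampicillin plus chloramphenicol selection. An LR recombination with an entry clone replaces the cassette with the fragment of interest, which permits counter-selection against unrecombined vector.

The cassette lies within remnants of the pBluescript polylinker, flanked by T3 and T7 promoters, with a CYC1 terminator downstream of attR2. No yeast promoter is annotated upstream of attR1, so expression presumably depends on regulatory sequence supplied by the inserted fragment, such as a gene with its native promoter. The record does not state a specific application beyond single-fragment Gateway insertion into a CEN vector with clonNAT selection.
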