Features (pLannotate 1.2.2; 29 found; start..end, strand, type, name):
     70..573     -  misc_feature   CEN/ARS: S. cerevisiae CEN6 centromere fused to an autonomously replicating sequence
    610..714     +  promoter       AmpR promoter: bla
    715..1575    +  CDS            AmpR: β-lactamase; bla; confers resistance to ampicillin, carbenicillin, and related antibiotics
   1746..2334    +  rep_origin     ori: high-copy-number ColE1/pMB1/pBR322/pUC origin of replication
   2517..2609    +  CDS            lacI (fragment): lac repressor; lacI; The lac repressor binds to the lac operator to inhibit transcription in E. coli. This inhibition can be relieved by adding lactose or isopropyl-β-D-thiogalactopyranoside (IPTG).
   2622..2643    +  protein_bind   CAP binding site: CAP binding activates transcription in the presence of cAMP. E. coli catabolite activator protein
   2658..2688    +  promoter       lac promoter: promoter for the E. coli lac operon
   2696..2712    +  protein_bind   lac operator: The lac repressor binds to the lac operator to inhibit transcription in E. coli. This inhibition can be relieved by adding lactose or isopropyl-β-D-thiogalactopyranoside (IPTG). lac repressor encoded by lacI
   2757..2775    +  promoter       T3 promoter: promoter for bacteriophage T3 RNA polymerase
   2788..2833    +  misc_feature   MCS (fragment): pBluescript multiple cloning site
   2833..2849    +  misc_feature   MCS (fragment): pBluescript multiple cloning site
   2853..2977    +  protein_bind   attR1: mutant version of attR; recombination site for the Gateway® LR reaction LR Clonase™
   3002..3032    +  promoter       lac UV5 promoter: E. coli lac promoter with an "up" mutation
   3056..3085    +  promoter       cat promoter (fragment): promoter of the E. coli cat gene encoding chloramphenicol acetyltransferase
   3086..3745    +  CDS            CmR: chloramphenicol acetyltransferase; cat; confers resistance to chloramphenicol
   3927..4085    +  CDS            ccdA (fragment): CCDA_ECO57 - Also known as H, letA. Experimental evidence at protein level: Swiss-Prot protein existence level 1. Antitoxin component of a type II toxin-antitoxin (TA) system which inhibits the post-segregational killing (PSK) of plasmid-free cells, also referred to as a plasmid addiction system. Binds to and blocks the activity of CcdB; will also remove bound CcdB protein from the CcdB-GyrA complex by forming a CcdA-CcdB complex, a process termed rejuvenation. Functions as a transcriptional corepressor for the ccdAB operon, repression also requires CcdB (By similarity). From Escherichia coli
   4090..4392    +  CDS            ccdB: CCDB_ECOLI - Also known as G, letB, letD. Experimental evidence at protein level: Swiss-Prot protein existence level 1. Toxic component of a type II toxin-antitoxin (TA) system, functioning in plasmid maintainence. Responsible for the post- segregational killing (PSK) of plasmid-free cells, also referred to as a plasmid addiction system. Half-life of over 2 hours. Cell killing by CcdB is accompanied by filamentation, defects in chromosome and plasmid segregation, defects in cell division, formation of anucleate cells, decreased DNA synthesis and plasmid loss. Interferes with the activity of DN
   4436..4560    -  protein_bind   attR2: mutant version of attR; recombination site for the Gateway® LR reaction LR Clonase™
   4580..4627    +  misc_feature   MCS (fragment): pBluescript multiple cloning site
   4628..4875    +  terminator     CYC1 terminator: S. cerevisiae CYC1; transcription terminator for CYC1
   4894..4912    -  promoter       T7 promoter: promoter for bacteriophage T7 RNA polymerase
   4920..5075    +  CDS            lacZα (fragment): LacZα fragment of β-galactosidase; lacZ fragment
   5083..5538    +  rep_origin     f1 ori (sequence partly withheld): f1 bacteriophage origin of replication; arrow indicates direction of (+) strand synthesis
   5539..5590    -  misc_feature   bom (fragment): basis of mobility region from pBR322
   5668..5865    -  terminator     TEF terminator: Ashbya gossypii TEF terminator
   5873..6437    -  CDS            NrsR (fragment): nourseothricin acetyltransferase; Streptomyces noursei nat1; confers resistance to nourseothricin
   6444..6787    -  promoter       TEF promoter: Ashbya gossypii TEF promoter
   6846..6895    -  misc_feature   bom (fragment): basis of mobility region from pBR322
   6997..1       -  CDS            rop (fragment) (across the origin): Rop protein, which maintains plasmids at low copy number; rop
>Addgene plasmid #58546 | p41Nat 1-F GW | depositor full sequence | sequence record 90633 | p41Nat 1-F GW sequence 7031 bps
GACGAAAGGGCCTCGTGATACGCCTATTTTTATAGGTTAATGTCATGATAATAATGGTTTCTTAGGACGG
ATCGCTTGCCTGTAACTTACACGCGCCTCGTATCTTTTAATGATGGAATAATTTGGGAATTTACTCTGTG
TTTATTTATTTTTATGTTTTGTATTTGGATTTTAGAAAGTAAATAAAGAAGGTAGAAGAGTTACGGAATG
AAGAAAAAAAAATAAACAAAGGTTTAAAAAATTTCAACAAAAAGCGTACTTTACATATATATTTATTAGA
CAAGAAAAGCAGATTAAATAGATATACATTCGATTAACGATAAGTAAAATGTAAAATCACAGGATTTTCG
TGTGTGGTCTTCTACACAGACAAGATGAAACAATTCGGCATTAATACCTGAGAGCAGGAAGAGCAAGATA
AAAGGTAGTATTTGTTGGCGATCCCCCTAGAGTCTTTTACATCTTCGGAAAACAAAAACTATTTTTTCTT
TAATTTCTTTTTTTACTTTCTATTTTTAATTTATATATTTATATTAAAAAATTTAAATTATAATTATTTT
TATAGCACGTGATGAAAAGGACCCAGGTGGCACTTTTCGGGGAAATGTGCGCGGAACCCCTATTTGTTTA
TTTTTCTAAATACATTCAAATATGTATCCGCTCATGAGACAATAACCCTGATAAATGCTTCAATAATATT
GAAAAAGGAAGAGTATGAGTATTCAACATTTCCGTGTCGCCCTTATTCCCTTTTTTGCGGCATTTTGCCT
TCCTGTTTTTGCTCACCCAGAAACGCTGGTGAAAGTAAAAGATGCTGAAGATCAGTTGGGTGCACGAGTG
GGTTACATCGAACTGGATCTCAACAGCGGTAAGATCCTTGAGAGTTTTCGCCCCGAAGAACGTTTTCCAA
TGATGAGCACTTTTAAAGTTCTGCTATGTGGCGCGGTATTATCCCGTATTGACGCCGGGCAAGAGCAACT
CGGTCGCCGCATACACTATTCTCAGAATGACTTGGTTGAGTACTCACCAGTCACAGAAAAGCATCTTACG
GATGGCATGACAGTAAGAGAATTATGCAGTGCTGCCATAACCATGAGTGATAACACTGCGGCCAACTTAC
TTCTGACAACGATCGGAGGACCGAAGGAGCTAACCGCTTTTTTGCACAACATGGGGGATCATGTAACTCG
CCTTGATCGTTGGGAACCGGAGCTGAATGAAGCCATACCAAACGACGAGCGTGACACCACGATGCCTGTA
GCAATGGCAACAACGTTGCGCAAACTATTAACTGGCGAACTACTTACTCTAGCTTCCCGGCAACAATTAA
TAGACTGGATGGAGGCGGATAAAGTTGCAGGACCACTTCTGCGCTCGGCCCTTCCGGCTGGCTGGTTTAT
TGCTGATAAATCTGGAGCCGGTGAGCGTGGGTCTCGCGGTATCATTGCAGCACTGGGGCCAGATGGTAAG
CCCTCCCGTATCGTAGTTATCTACACGACGGGGAGTCAGGCAACTATGGATGAACGAAATAGACAGATCG
CTGAGATAGGTGCCTCACTGATTAAGCATTGGTAACTGTCAGACCAAGTTTACTCATATATACTTTAGAT
TGATTTAAAACTTCATTTTTAATTTAAAAGGATCTAGGTGAAGATCCTTTTTGATAATCTCATGACCAAA
ATCCCTTAACGTGAGTTTTCGTTCCACTGAGCGTCAGACCCCGTAGAAAAGATCAAAGGATCTTCTTGAG
ATCCTTTTTTTCTGCGCGTAATCTGCTGCTTGCAAACAAAAAAACCACCGCTACCAGCGGTGGTTTGTTT
GCCGGATCAAGAGCTACCAACTCTTTTTCCGAAGGTAACTGGCTTCAGCAGAGCGCAGATACCAAATACT
GTCCTTCTAGTGTAGCCGTAGTTAGGCCACCACTTCAAGAACTCTGTAGCACCGCCTACATACCTCGCTC
TGCTAATCCTGTTACCAGTGGCTGCTGCCAGTGGCGATAAGTCGTGTCTTACCGGGTTGGACTCAAGACG
ATAGTTACCGGATAAGGCGCAGCGGTCGGGCTGAACGGGGGGTTCGTGCACACAGCCCAGCTTGGAGCGA
ACGACCTACACCGAACTGAGATACCTACAGCGTGAGCTATGAGAAAGCGCCACGCTTCCCGAAGGGAGAA
AGGCGGACAGGTATCCGGTAAGCGGCAGGGTCGGAACAGGAGAGCGCACGAGGGAGCTTCCAGGGGGAAA
CGCCTGGTATCTTTATAGTCCTGTCGGGTTTCGCCACCTCTGACTTGAGCGTCGATTTTTGTGATGCTCG
TCAGGGGGGCGGAGCCTATGGAAAAACGCCAGCAACGCGGCCTTTTTACGGTTCCTGGCCTTTTGCTGGC
CTTTTGCTCACATGTTCTTTCCTGCGTTATCCCCTGATTCTGTGGATAACCGTATTACCGCCTTTGAGTG
AGCTGATACCGCTCGCCGCAGCCGAACGACCGAGCGCAGCGAGTCAGTGAGCGAGGAAGCGGAAGAGCGC
CCAATACGCAAACCGCCTCTCCCCGCGCGTTGGCCGATTCATTAATGCAGCTGGCACGACAGGTTTCCCG
ACTGGAAAGCGGGCAGTGAGCGCAACGCAATTAATGTGAGTTACCTCACTCATTAGGCACCCCAGGCTTT
ACACTTTATGCTTCCGGCTCCTATGTTGTGTGGAATTGTGAGCGGATAACAATTTCACACAGGAAACAGC
TATGACCATGATTACGCCAAGCGCGCAATTAACCCTCACTAAAGGGAACAAAAGCTGGAGCTCCACCGCG
GTGGCGGCCGCTCTAGAACTAGTGGATCCCCCGAACTAGTGGATCCCCCATCACAAGTTTGTACAAAAAA
GCTGAACGAGAAACGTAAAATGATATAAATATCAATATATTAAATTAGATTTTGCATAAAAAACAGACTA
CATAATACTGTAAAACACAACATATCCAGTCACTATGGCGGCCGCATTAGGCACCCCAGGCTTTACACTT
TATGCTTCCGGCTCGTATAATGTGTGGATTTTGAGTTAGGATCCGTCGAGATTTTCAGGAGCTAAGGAAG
CTAAAATGGAGAAAAAAATCACTGGATATACCACCGTTGATATATCCCAATGGCATCGTAAAGAACATTT
TGAGGCATTTCAGTCAGTTGCTCAATGTACCTATAACCAGACCGTTCAGCTGGATATTACGGCCTTTTTA
AAGACCGTAAAGAAAAATAAGCACAAGTTTTATCCGGCCTTTATTCACATTCTTGCCCGCCTGATGAATG
CTCATCCGGAATTCCGTATGGCAATGAAAGACGGTGAGCTGGTGATATGGGATAGTGTTCACCCTTGTTA
CACCGTTTTCCATGAGCAAACTGAAACGTTTTCATCGCTCTGGAGTGAATACCACGACGATTTCCGGCAG
TTTCTACACATATATTCGCAAGATGTGGCGTGTTACGGTGAAAACCTGGCCTATTTCCCTAAAGGGTTTA
TTGAGAATATGTTTTTCGTCTCAGCCAATCCCTGGGTGAGTTTCACCAGTTTTGATTTAAACGTGGCCAA
TATGGACAACTTCTTCGCCCCCGTTTTCACCATGGGCAAATATTATACGCAAGGCGACAAGGTGCTGATG
CCGCTGGCGATTCAGGTTCATCATGCCGTCTGTGATGGCTTCCATGTCGGCAGAATGCTTAATGAATTAC
AACAGTACTGCGATGAGTGGCAGGGCGGGGCGTAAACGCCGCGTGGATCCGGCTTACTAAAAGCCAGATA
ACAGTATGCGTATTTGCGCGCTGATTTTTGCGGTATAAGAATATATACTGATATGTATACCCGAAGTATG
TCAAAAAGAGGTATGCTATGAAGCAGCGTATTACAGTGACAGTTGACAGCGACAGCTATCAGTTGCTCAA
GGCATATATGATGTCAATATCTCCGGTCTGGTAAGCACAACCATGCAGAATGAAGCCCGTCGTCTGCGTG
CCGAACGCTGGAAAGCGGAAAATCAGGAAGGGATGGCTGAGGTCGCCCGGTTTATTGAAATGAACGGCTC
TTTTGCTGACGAGAACAGGGGCTGGTGAAATGCAGTTTAAGGTTTACACCTATAAAAGAGAGAGCCGTTA
TCGTCTGTTTGTGGATGTACAGAGTGATATTATTGACACGCCCGGGCGACGGATGGTGATCCCCCTGGCC
AGTGCACGTCTGCTGTCAGATAAAGTCTCCCGTGAACTTTACCCGGTGGTGCATATCGGGGATGAAAGCT
GGCGCATGATGACCACCGATATGGCCAGTGTGCCGGTCTCCGTTATCGGGGAAGAAGTGGCTGATCTCAG
CCACCGCGAAAATGACATCAAAAACGCCATTAACCTGATGTTCTGGGGAATATAAATGTCAGGCTCCCTT
ATACACAGCCAGTCTGCAGGTCGACCATAGTGACTGGATATGTTGTGTTTTACAGTATTATGTAGTCTGT
TTTTTATGCAAAATCTAATTTAATATATTGATATTTATATCATTTTACGTTTCTCGTTCAGCTTTCTTGT
ACAAAGTGGTGATGGGCTGCAGGAATTCGGGGCTGCAGGAATTCGATATCAAGCTTATCGATACCGTCGA
CCTCGAGTCATGTAATTAGTTATGTCACGCTTACATTCACGCCCTCCCCCCACATCCGCTCTAACCGAAA
AGGAAGGAGTTAGACAACCTGAAGTCTAGGTCCCTATTTATTTTTTTATAGTTATGTTAGTATTAAGAAC
GTTATTTATATTTCAAATTTTTCTTTTTTTTCTGTACAGACGCGTGTACGCATGTAACATTATACTGAAA
ACCTTGCTTGAGAAGGTTTTGGGACGCTCGAAGGCTTTAATTTGCGGCCGGTACCCAATTCGCCCTATAG
TGAGTCGTATTACGCGCGCTCACTGGCCGTCGTTTTACAACGTCGTGACTGGGAAAACCCTGGCGTTACC
CAACTTAATCGCCTTGCAGCACATCCCCCTTTCGCCAGCTGGCGTAATAGCGAAGAGGCCCGCACCGATC
GCCCTTCCCAACAGTTGCGCAGCCTGAATGGCGAATGGCGCG
[124 nt withheld, positions 5083-5206]
C
[91 nt withheld, positions 5208-5298]
A
[49 nt withheld, positions 5300-5348]
CCTTTGACGTTGGAGTCCACGTTCTTT
[37 nt withheld, positions 5376-5412]
ACCCTATCTCGGTCTATTCTTTTGATTTATAAGGGATTTTGCCGATTTCGGCCTATTGGTTAAAAAATGA
GCTGATTTAACAAAAATTTAACGCGAATTTTAACAAAATATTAACGTTTACAATTTCCTGATGCGGTATT
TTCTCCTTACGCATCTGTGCGGTATTTCACACCGCATAGCTAGTGGATCTGATATCATCGATGAATTCGA
GCTCGTTTTCGACACTGGATGGCGGCGTTAGTATCGAATCGACAGCAGTATAGCGACCAGCATTCACATA
CGATTGACGCATGATATTACTTTCTGCGCACTTAACTTCGCATCTGGGCAGATGATGTCGAGGCGAAAAA
AAATATAAATCACGCTAACATTTGATTAAAATAGAACAACTACAATATAAAAAAACTATACAAATGACAA
GTTCTTGAAAACAAGAATCTTTTTATTGTCAGTACTGATTAGGGGCAGGGCATGCTCATGTAGAGCGCCT
GCTCGCCGTCCGAGGCGGTGCCGTCGTACAGGGCGGTGTCCAGGCCGCAGAGGGTGAACCCCATCCGCCG
GTACGCGTGGATCGCCGGTGCGTTGACGTTGGTGACCTCCAGCCAGAGGTGCCCGGCGCCCCGCTCGCGG
GCGAACTCCGTCGCGAGCCCCATCAACGCGCGCCCGACCCCGTGCCCCCGGTGCTCCGGGGCGACCTCGA
TGTCCTCGACGGTCAGCCGGCGGTTCCAGCCGGAGTACGAGACGACCACGAAGCCCGCCAGGTCGCCGTC
GTCCCCGTACGCGACGAACGTCCGGGAGTCCGGGTCGCCGTCCTCCCCGTCGTCCGATTCGTCGTCCGAT
TCGTCGTCGGGGAACACCTTGGTCAGGGGCGGGTCCACCGGCACCTCCCGCAGGGTGAAGCCGTCCCCGG
TGGCGGTGACGCGGAAGACGGTGTCGGTGGTGAAGGACCCATCCAGTGCCTCGATGGCCTCGGCGTCCCC
CGGGACACTGGTGCGGTACCGGTAAGCCGTGTCGTCAAGAGTGGTACCCATGGTTGTTTATGTTCGGATG
TGATGTGAGAACTGTATCCTAGCAAGATTTTAAAAGGAAGTATATGAAAGAAGAACCTCAGTGGCAAATC
CTAACCTTTTATATTTCTCTACAGGGGCGCGGCGTGGGGACAATTCAACGCGTCTGTGAGGGGAGCGTTT
CCCTGCTCGCAGGTCTGCAGCGAGGAGCCGTAATTTTTGCTTCGCGCCGTGCGGCCATCAAAATGTATGG
ATGCAAATGATTATACATGGGGATGTATGGGCTAAATGTACGGGCGACAGTCACATCATGCCCCTGAGCT
GCGCACGTCAAGACTGTCAAGGAGGGTATTCTGGGCCTCCATGTCGCTGGCCGGGTGACCCGGCGGGGAC
AAGGCAAGCTAAACAGATCTTGAAAAGCTGTGGTATGGTGCACTCTCAGTACAATCTGCTCTGATGCCGC
ATAGTTAAGCCAGCCCCGACACCCGCCAACACCCGCTGACGCGCCCTGACGGGCTTGTCTGCTCCCGGCA
TCCGCTTACAGACAAGCTGTGACCGTCTCCGGGAGCTGCATGTGTCAGAGGTTTTCACCGTCATCACCGA
AACGCGCGA
