>Addgene plasmid #58546 | p41Nat 1-F GW | addgene partial sequence | sequence record 95434 | ccdB-Fwd 5'-GCATGATGACCACCGATATG-3'
AATATAAATGTCAGGCTCCCTTATACACAGCCAGTCTGCAGGTCGACCATAGTGACTGGATATGTTGTGA
TTTTACAGTATTATGTAGTCTGTTTTTTATGCAAAATCTAATTTAATATATTGATATTTATATCATTTTA
CGTTTCTCGTTCAGCTTTCTTGTACAAAGTGGTGATGGGCTGCAGGAATTCGATATCAAGCTTATCGATA
CCGTCGACCTCGAGTCATGTAATTAGTTATGTCACGCTTACATTCACGCCCTCCCCCCACATCCGCTCTA
ACCGAAAAGGAAGGAGTTAGACAACC
