>Addgene plasmid #58546 | p41Nat 1-F GW | addgene partial sequence | sequence record 95435 | CAT-R 5'-GCAACTGACTGAAATGCCTC-3'
ATTTTTTTCTCCATTTTAGCTTCCTTAGCTCCTGAAAATCTCGACGGATCCTAACTCAAAATCCACACAT
TATACGAGCCGGAAGCATAAAGTGTAAAGCCTGGGGTGCCTAATGCGGCCGCCATAGTGACTGGATATGT
TGTGTTTTACAGTATTATGTAGTCTGTTTTTTATGCAAAATCTAATTTAATATATTGATATTTATATCAT
TTTACGTTTCTCGTTCAGCTTTTTTGTACAAACTTGTGATGGGGGATCCAC
